Addgene plasmid #26335: pcDNA3.2/V5 mmu-mir-224
Depositing lab: David Bartel. Depositing organization: Whitehead Institute for Biomedical Research. Publication: Mammalian microRNAs: experimental evaluation of novel and previously annotated genes. Chiang HR, Schoenfeld LW, Ruby JG, Auyeung VC, Spies N, Baek D, Johnston WK, Russ C, Luo S, Babiarz JE, Blelloch R, Schroth GP, Nusbaum C, Bartel DP. Genes Dev. 2010 May 15. 24(10):992-1009. 10.1101/gad.1884710 PubMed 20413612.
Backbone
  Vector backbone: pcDNA3.2/V5-DEST
  Backbone manufacturer: Invitrogen
  Backbone size w/o insert (bp): 7711
  Vector type: Mammalian Expression
  Selectable markers: Neomycin (select with G418)
Growth in bacteria
  Bacterial resistance: Ampicillin, 100 μg/mL
  Growth temperature: 37°C
  Growth strain: DH5alpha
  Copy number: Unknown
Gene/Insert
  Gene/Insert name: mmu-mir-224 (alt names: mir 224; mir-224)
  Species: M. musculus (mouse)
  Insert size (bp): 326
  Entrez Gene: Mir224 (a.k.a. Mirn224, mmu-mir-224)
  Cloning method: Gateway Cloning
  Sequencing primers: 5′ CMV-F; 3′ V5 reverse (5′-ACCGAGGAGAGGGTTAGGGAT-3′ )
Terms and licenses: Academic/Nonprofit Terms; Industry Terms: Not Available to Industry
Depositor comments: pre-miRNA hairpins and the surrounding regions were amplified from mouse BL6 genomic DNA using Pfu Polymerase and primers with Gateway (Invitrogen)- compatible ends designed to anneal about 100 nt upstream of and downstream from the miRNA hairpins. PCR products were inserted into Gateway vector pDONR221 and subsequently into pcDNA3.2/V5-DEST.
How to cite: pcDNA3.2/V5 mmu-mir-224 was a gift from David Bartel (Addgene plasmid # 26335 ; http://n2t.net/addgene:26335 ; RRID:Addgene_26335)
