[The description below was written by a language model from this plasmid's Addgene catalogue record.]
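Description:
pcDNA3.2/V5 mmu-mir-224 is a mammalian expression plasmid built on the Invitrogen pcDNA3.2/V5-DEST Gateway destination backbone (7711 bp without insert). It is propagated in E. coli under ampicillin selection and carries a neomycin resistance marker, so transfected mammalian cells can be selected with G418. No feature table is provided, so the promoter is not listed explicitly. However, the use of a CMV forward primer for sequencing is consistent with the CMV promoter that normally drives expression in pcDNA3-series vectors, and the V5 reverse primer reflects the V5 epitope-coding region lying downstream of the Gateway cassette in this backbone.

The insert is a 326 bp fragment of mouse genomic DNA containing the mmu-mir-224 (Mir224) locus. According to the depositor comments, the pre-miRNA hairpin was amplified from BL6 genomic DNA together with roughly 100 nt of flanking sequence on each side, using primers with Gateway-compatible ends. The product was recombined first into the entry vector pDONR221 and then transferred into the destination vector. Including the native flanking sequence gives a primary-miRNA-like transcript that the cell's endogenous microRNA biogenesis machinery can recognise and process into the mature miRNA. Because the insert is a noncoding hairpin, the V5 tag of the backbone is not expected to serve a function here.

The plasmid comes from a study that experimentally evaluated novel and previously annotated mammalian microRNA genes. It is suited to ectopic expression of mir-224 in cultured mammalian cells, for example to test whether the hairpin is authentically processed or to examine the effects of the miRNA.
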