>Addgene plasmid #26335 | pcDNA3.2/V5 mmu-mir-224 | depositor partial sequence | sequence record 12419 | Author sequence
TGGCTTGGAATTCTTGCTCTTCTACTAGACAACTATGGGCCTGCCTCTTAGTACTTCAGTTTGTCCAGAT
AGGTGGAGCCCCATCATCAGAACTGGCAGAAGAGACAAGGCCCGGGGGCTTTTAAGTCACTAGTGGTTCC
GTTTAGTAGATGGTTTGTGCATTGTTTCAAAATGGTGCCCTAGTGACTACAAAGCCCCAGAGCCAGCATC
ATCGGTGAAGCAATGGCAGTAGGTAAGCAACATCTCTTCCTGTGGAGAAAGAAGTAGGTCTTTTCCTTTG
ACTAGAAACTACTTATTCTGAATTCATAGTGTCTCCACTGTCAGTT
