>Addgene plasmid #26335 | pcDNA3.2/V5 mmu-mir-224 | addgene partial sequence | sequence record 32487 | 26335 with CMV-F
TGGCTACTAGAGAACCCACTGCTTACTGGCTTATCGAAATTAATACGACTCACTATAGGGAGACCCAAGC
TGGCTAGTTAAGCTATCAACAAGTTTGTACAAAAAAGCAGGCTTGGCTTGGAATTCTTGCTCTTCTACTA
GACAACTATGGGCCTGCCTCTTAGTACTTCAGTTTGTCCAGATAGGTGGAGCCCCATCATCAGAACTGGC
AGAAGAGACAAGGCCCGGGGGCTTTTAAGTCACTAGTGGTTCCGTTTAGTAGATGGTTTGTGCATTGTTT
CAAAATGGTGCCCTAGTGACTACAAAGCCCCAGAGCCAGCATCATCGGTGAAGCAATGGCAGTAGGTAAG
CAACATCTCTTCCTGTGGAGAAAGAAGTAGGTCTTTTCCTTTGACTAGAAACTACTTATTCTGAATTCAT
AGTGTCTCCACTGTCAGTTACCCAGCTTTCTTGTACAAAGTGGTTGATCTAGAGGGCCCGCGGTTCGAAG
GTAAGCCTATCCCTAACCCTCTCCTCGGTCTCGATTCTACGCGTACCGGTTAGTAATGAGTTTAAACGGG
GGAGGCTAACTGAAACACGGAAGGAGACAATACCGGAAGGAACCCGCGCTATGACGGCAATAAAAAGACA
GAATAAAACGCACGGGTGTTGGGTCGTTTGTTCATAAACGCGGGGTTCGGTCCCAGGGCTGGCACTCTGT
CGATACCCCACCGAGACCCCATTGGGGCCAATACGCCCGCGTTTCTTCCTTTTCCCCACCCCACCCCCCA
AGTTCGGGTGAAGGCCCAGGGCTCGCAGCCAACGTCGGGGCGGCAGGCCCTGCCATAGCAGATCTGCGCA
GCTGGGGCTCTAGGGGGTATCCCCACGCGCCCTGTAGCGGCGCATTAAGCGCGGCGGGTGTGGTGG
